>Addgene plasmid #225173 | pHBJT022 | addgene full sequence | sequence record 444687 | Addgene NGS Result
AAAAAAAACACACAAAGGTCTAGCGGAATTTACAGAGGGTCTAGCAGAATTTACAAGTTTTCCAGCAAAG
GTCTAGCAGAATTTACAGATACCCACAACTCAAAGGAAAAGGACTAGTAATTATCATTGACTAGCCCATC
TCAATTGGTATAGTGATTAAAATCACCTAGACCAATTGAGATGTATGTCTGAATTAGTTGTTTTCAAAGC
AAATGAACTAGCGATTAGTCGCTATGACTTAACGGAGCATGAAACCAAGCTAATTTTATGCTGTGTGGCA
CTACTCAACCCCACGATTGAAAACCCTACAAGGAAAGAACGGACGGTATCGTTCACTTATAACCAATACG
CTCAGATGATGAACATCAGTAGGGAAAATGCTTATGGTGTATTAGCTAAAGCAACCAGAGAGCTGATGAC
GAGAACTGTGGAAATCAGGAATCCTTTGGTTAAAGGCTTTGAGATTTTCCAGTGGACAAACTATGCCAAG
TTCTCAAGCGAAAAATTAGAATTAGTTTTTAGTGAAGAGATATTGCCTTATCTTTTCCAGTTAAAAAAAT
TCATAAAATATAATCTGGAACATGTTAAGTCTTTTGAAAACAAATACTCTATGAGGATTTATGAGTGGTT
ATTAAAAGAACTAACACAAAAGAAAACTCACAAGGCAAATATAGAGATTAGCCTTGATGAATTTAAGTTC
ATGTTAATGCTTGAAAATAACTACCATGAGTTTAAAAGGCTTAACCAATGGGTTTTGAAACCAATAAGTA
AAGATTTAAACACTTACAGCAATATGAAATTGGTGGTTGATAAGCGAGGCCGCCCGACTGATACGTTGAT
TTTCCAAGTTGAACTAGATAGACAAATGGATCTCGTAACCGAACTTGAGAACAACCAGATAAAAATGAAT
GGTGACAAAATACCAACAACCATTACATCAGATTCCTACCTACATAACGGACTAAGAAAAACACTACACG
ATGCTTTAACTGCAAAAATTCAGCTCACCAGTTTTGAGGCAAAATTTTTGAGTGACATGCAAAGTAAGTA
TGATCTCAATGGTTCGTTCTCATGGCTCACGCAAAAACAACGAACCACACTAGAGAACATACTGGCTAAA
TACGGAAGGATCTGAGGTTCTTATGGCTCTTGTATCTATCAGTGAAGCATCAAGACTAACAAACAAAAGT
AGAACAACTGTTCACCGTTACATATCAAAGGGAAAACTGTCCATATGCACAGATGAAAACGGTGTAAAAA
AGATAGATACATCAGAGCTTTTACGAGTTTTTGGTGCATTCAAAGCTGTTCACCATGAACAGATCGACAA
TGTAACAGATGAACAGCATGTAACACCTAATAGAACAGGTGAAACCAGTAAAACAAAGCAACTAGAACAT
GAAATTGAACACCTGAGACAACTTGTTACAGCTCAACAGTCACACATAGACAGCCTGAAACAGGCGATGC
TGCTTATCGAATCAAAGCTGCCGACAACACGGGAGCCAGTGACGCCTCCCGTGGGGAAAAAATCATGGCA
ATTCTGGAAGAAATAGCGCTTTCAGCCGGCAAACCGGCTGAAGCCGGATCTGCGATTCTGATAACAAACT
AGCAACACCAGAACAGCCCGTTTGCGGGCAGCAAAACCCGTACTTTTGGACGTTCCGGCGGTTTTTTGTG
GCGAGTGGTGTTCGGGCGGTGCGCGCAAGATCCATTATGTTAAACGGGCGAGTTTACATCTCAAAACCGC
CCGCTTAACACCATCAGAAATCCTCAGCGCGATTTTAAGCACCAACCCCCCCCCGTAACACCCAAATCCA
TACTGAAAGTGGCTTTGTTGAATAAATCAGATTTCGGGTAAGTCTCCAACGCCAGCAACGCGGCCTTTTT
ACGGTTCCTGGCCTTTTGCTGGCCTTTTGCTCACATGTTCTTTCCTGCGTTATCCCCTGATTCTGTGGAT
AACCGTATTACCGCCTTTGAGTGAGCTGATACCGCTCGCCGCAGCCGAACGACCGAGCGCAGCGAGTCAG
TGAGCGAGGAAGCGGAAGAGCGCCCAATACGCAAACCGCCTCTCCCCGCGCGTTGGCCGATTCATTAATG
CAGCTGGCACGACAGGTTTCCCGACTGGAAAGCGGGCAGTGAGCGCAACGCAATTAATGTGAGTTAGCTC
ACTCATTAGGCACCCCAGGCTTTACACTTTATGCTTCCGGCTCGTATGTTGTGTGGAATTGTGAGCGGAT
AACAATTTCACACAGGAAACAGCTATGACATGATTACGAATTCGAGCTCGGTACCCGGGGATCCTCTAGA
GTCGACCTGCAGGCATGCAAGCTTGGCACTGGCCGTCGTTTTACAACGTCGTGACTGGGAAAACCCTGGC
GTTACCCAACTTAATCGCCTTGCAGCACATCCCCCTTTCGCCAGCTGGCGTAATAGCGAAGAGGCCCGCA
CCGATCGCCCTTCCCAACAGTTGCGCAGCCTGAATGGCGAATGGCGCCTGATGCGGTATTTTCTCCTTAC
GCATCTGTGCGGTATTTCACACCGCATATGGTGCACTCTCAGTACAATCTGCTCTGATGCCGCATAGTTA
AGCCAGCCCCGACACCCGCCAACACCCGCTGACGCGCCCTGACGGGCTTGTCTGCTCCCGGCATCCGCTT
ACAGACAAGCTGTGACCGTCTCCGGGAGCTGCATGTGTCAGAGGTTTTCACCGTCATCACCGAAACGCGC
GAGACGAAAGGGCCTCGTGATACGCCTATTTTTATAGGTTAATGTCATGATAATAATGGTTTCTTAGACG
TCAGGTGGCACTTTTCGGGGAAATGTGTGATCGGCACGTAAGAGGTTCCAACTTTCACCATAATGAAATA
AGATCACTACCGGGCGTATTTTTTGAGTTATCGAGATTTTCAGGAGCTAAGGAAGCTAAAATGTTACGCA
GCAGCAACGATGTTACGCAGCAGGGCAGTCGCCCTAAAACAAAGTTAGGTGGCTCAAGTATGGGCATCAT
TCGCACATGTAGGCTCGGCCCTGACCAAGTCAAATCCATGCGGGCTGCTCTTGATCTTTTCGGTCGTGAG
TTCGGAGACGTAGCCACCTACTCCCAACATCAGCCGGACTCCGATTACCTCGGGAACTTGCTCCGTAGTA
AGACATTCATCGCGCTTGCTGCCTTCGACCAAGAAGCGGTTGTTGGCGCTCTCGCGGCTTACGTTCTGCC
CAAGTTTGAGCAGCCGCGTAGTGAGATCTATATCTATGATCTCGCAGTCTCCGGCGAGCACCGGAGGCAG
GGCATTGCCACCGCGCTCATCAATCTCCTCAAGCATGAGGCCAACGCGCTTGGTGCTTATGTGATCTACG
TGCAAGCAGATTACGGTGACGATCCCGCAGTGGCTCTCTATACAAAGTTGGGCATACGGGAAGAAGTGAT
GCACTTTGATATCGACCCAAGTACCGCCACCTAACCTCGCTAACGGATTCACCACTCCGCAGACCCGCCA
TAAAACGCCCTGAGAAGCCCGTGACGGGCTTTTCTTGTATTATGGGTAGTTTCCTTGCATGAATCCATAA
AAGGCGCCTGTAGTGCCATTTACCCCCATTCACTGCCAGAGCCGTGAGCGCAGCGAACTGAATGTCACGA
AAAAGACAGCGACTCAGGTGCCTGATGGTCGGAGACAAAAGGAATATTCAGCGATTTGCCCGAGCTTGCG
AGGGTGCTACTTAAGCCTTTAGGGTTTTAAGGTCTGTTTTGTAGAGGAGCAAACAGCGTTTGCGACATCC
TTTTGTAATACTGCGGAACTGACTAAAGTAGTGAGTTATACACAGGGCTGGGATCTATTCTTTTTATCTT
TTTTTATTCTTTCTTTATTCTATAAATTATAACCACTTGAATATAAAC
Features (pLannotate 1.2.2; 13 found; start..end, strand, type, name):
    185..1135    +  CDS            Rep101: RepA protein needed for replication with the pSC101 origin; rep101
   1915..2048    +  rep_origin     RSF ori (fragment): Plasmids containing the RSF 1030 origin of replication can be propagated in E. coli cells that contain additional plasmids with compatible origins.
   2050..2142    +  CDS            lacI (fragment): lac repressor; lacI; The lac repressor binds to the lac operator to inhibit transcription in E. coli. This inhibition can be relieved by adding lactose or isopropyl-β-D-thiogalactopyranoside (IPTG).
   2155..2176    +  protein_bind   CAP binding site: CAP binding activates transcription in the presence of cAMP. E. coli catabolite activator protein
   2191..2221    +  promoter       lac promoter: promoter for the E. coli lac operon
   2229..2245    +  protein_bind   lac operator: The lac repressor binds to the lac operator to inhibit transcription in E. coli. This inhibition can be relieved by adding lactose or isopropyl-β-D-thiogalactopyranoside (IPTG). lac repressor encoded by lacI
   2278..2334    +  misc_feature   MCS: pUC18/19 multiple cloning site
   2337..2491    +  CDS            lacZα (fragment): LacZα fragment of β-galactosidase; lacZ fragment
   2497..2596    -  misc_feature   bom (fragment): basis of mobility region from pBR322
   2698..2733    -  CDS            rop (fragment): Rop protein, which maintains plasmids at low copy number; rop
   2828..2930    +  promoter       cat promoter: promoter of the E. coli cat gene encoding chloramphenicol acetyltransferase
   2931..3464    +  CDS            GmR: gentamycin acetyltransferase; aacC1; confers resistance to gentamycin
   3813..137     +  rep_origin     pSC101 ori (across the origin): low-copy replication origin that requires the Rep101 protein
