[The description below was written by a language model from this plasmid's Addgene catalogue record and pLannotate feature annotations shown in this document.]
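Description:
pHBJT022 is an empty, low-copy bacterial cloning and expression backbone of 3,898 bp, part of a plasmid series built for rapid sub-cloning between vectors and for use in various Enterobacteriaceae. The parental backbone is not named in the record. Replication depends on the pSC101 origin together with the plasmid-encoded Rep101 (RepA) initiator protein, a pairing that keeps copy number low and is useful when gene dosage must be limited or when an insert is poorly tolerated at high copy. Selection is by gentamicin, conferred by the aacC1 gentamicin acetyltransferase gene, which is annotated directly downstream of a cat promoter that presumably drives its expression.

The cloning region reproduces the pUC18 arrangement: a CAP binding site, lac promoter and lac operator sit upstream of the pUC18/19-type multiple cloning site, which is followed by a lacZα fragment. Because this polylinker matches that of pUC18 and pSU18, fragments can be moved between these vectors using the same restriction sites. Inserts placed in the appropriate orientation can be transcribed from the lac promoter, subject to repression by host-supplied lac repressor and to catabolite control. Only a short lacI fragment is present, so the plasmid does not supply its own repressor. lacZα is annotated only as a fragment, and the record does not say whether blue/white screening works.

The feature table also flags short fragments of an RSF origin, the pBR322 bom region and rop. These partial matches are probably remnants of parental sequences rather than functional elements. No insert is present.
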