Addgene plasmid #225173: pHBJT022
Purpose: (Empty Backbone) Low copy cloning vector with same multiple cloning site as pUC18 and pSU18 (GmR).
Depositing lab: Jenny-Lee Thomassin. Depositing organization: University of Saskatchewan. Publication: Generation of a plasmid series for rapid sub-cloning and use in various Enterobacteriaceae. Braun HG, Kanwal N, Rivera Lopez LF, Thomassin JL. J Biosci Bioeng. 2024 Sep 6:S1389-1723(24)00253-6. doi: 10.1016/j.jbiosc.2024.08.006. PubMed 39244484.
Backbone
  Vector backbone: Unknown
  Backbone size (bp): 3898
  Vector type: Bacterial Expression, Synthetic Biology
Growth in bacteria
  Bacterial resistance: Gentamicin, 10 μg/mL
  Growth temperature: 37°C
  Growth strain: DH5alpha
  Copy number: Low Copy
Gene/Insert
  Gene/Insert name: None
Terms and licenses: Academic/Nonprofit Terms; Industry Terms: Not Available to Industry
Depositor comments: Low copy plasmid (pSC101 ori and repA), pUC18 MCS, confers gentamycin resistance
How to cite: pHBJT022 was a gift from Jenny-Lee Thomassin (Addgene plasmid # 225173 ; http://n2t.net/addgene:225173 ; RRID:Addgene_225173)
